Addgene plasmid #72573: pRK5-myc-PICK1-rescue
Purpose: Expresses myc-PICK1 shRNA resistant cDNA
Depositing lab: Victor Anggono & Richard Huganir. Depositing organization: Johns Hopkins University and School of Medicine. Publication: PICK1 loss of function occludes homeostatic synaptic scaling. Anggono V, Clem RL, Huganir RL. J Neurosci. 2011 Feb 9;31(6):2188-96. doi: 10.1523/JNEUROSCI.5633-10.2011. PubMed 21307255.
Backbone
  Vector backbone: pRK5
  Backbone size w/o insert (bp): 5307
  Total vector size (bp): 6555
  Vector type: Mammalian Expression
Growth in bacteria
  Bacterial resistance: Ampicillin, 100 μg/mL
  Growth temperature: 37°C
  Growth strain: DH5alpha
  Copy number: Unknown
Gene/Insert
  Gene/Insert name: PICK1
  Species: R. norvegicus (rat)
  Insert size (bp): 1248
  Mutation: 5 silent mutations around shRNA recognition sequence
  GenBank ID: NM_053460.1
  Entrez Gene: Pick1 (a.k.a. Prkcabp)
  Promoter: CMV
  Tag / fusion protein: Myc (N terminal on backbone)
  Cloning method: Restriction Enzyme; 5′ cloning site SalI (not destroyed); 3′ cloning site NotI (not destroyed)
  Sequencing primers: 5′ ggtgacactatagaataacatccac; 3′ cccgatcgatccagacatgataag
Terms and licenses: Academic/Nonprofit Terms; Industry Terms: Not Available to Industry
How to cite: pRK5-myc-PICK1-rescue was a gift from Victor Anggono & Richard Huganir (Addgene plasmid # 72573 ; http://n2t.net/addgene:72573 ; RRID:Addgene_72573)
