[The description below was written by a language model from this plasmid's Addgene catalogue record and pLannotate feature annotations shown in this document.]
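Description:
pRK5-myc-PICK1-rescue is a mammalian expression plasmid of about 6.6 kb built on the pRK5 backbone, designed to produce an N-terminally Myc-tagged rat PICK1 protein from a cDNA that cannot be targeted by a companion shRNA. It is propagated in E. coli using a high-copy ColE1/pUC-type origin and is selected with ampicillin through the β-lactamase gene and its own promoter. The annotation also finds an M13 phage origin, which can support single-stranded DNA production. Scattered lac-region remnants (partial lacZα and lacI, CAP site, lac promoter and operator) and short bom and rop fragments appear to be backbone leftovers rather than functional parts of the design.

The expression cassette is driven by the human cytomegalovirus immediate early enhancer and promoter, followed by a fragment of CMV intron A and an SP6 promoter that could allow in vitro transcription. A short match to an IgH signal sequence is annotated upstream of the tag, but it is only a fragment and the record assigns it no role. The Myc epitope comes from the backbone and precedes the roughly 1.25 kb Pick1 open reading frame, which was cloned between SalI and NotI sites that both remain intact. An SV40 polyadenylation signal terminates the transcript, and an SV40 enhancer/early promoter region lies further downstream.

The coding sequence carries five silent mutations around the shRNA recognition site, so the encoded protein is unchanged while the mRNA escapes knockdown. This makes the plasmid suited to rescue experiments, restoring PICK1 in cells depleted of the endogenous protein. PICK1 is a PDZ-domain adapter that regulates AMPA receptor trafficking, and the associated study addressed its role in homeostatic synaptic scaling.
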