Features (pLannotate 1.2.2; 20 found; start..end, strand, type, name):
     14..393     +  enhancer       CMV enhancer: human cytomegalovirus immediate early enhancer
    394..597     +  promoter       CMV promoter: human cytomegalovirus (CMV) immediate early promoter
    733..776     +  intron         CMV intron (fragment): modified intron A from human cytomegalovirus
    828..846     +  promoter       SP6 promoter: promoter for bacteriophage SP6 RNA polymerase
    850..887     +  CDS            IgH signal sequence (fragment): signal sequence from the mouse immunoglobulin heavy chain variable region
    972..991     +  CDS            Myc (fragment): Myc (human c-Myc proto-oncogene) epitope tag
   1026..2270    +  CDS            Pick1: PICK1_RAT - Also known as Prkcabp. Experimental evidence at protein level: Swiss-Prot protein existence level 1. Probable adapter protein that bind to and organize the subcellular localization of a variety of membrane proteins containing some PDZ recognition sequence. Involved in the clustering of various receptors, possibly by acting at the receptor internalization level. Plays a role in synaptic plasticity by regulating the trafficking and internalization of AMPA receptors. May be regulated upon PRKCA activation. May regulate ASIC1/ASIC3 channel. Regulates actin polymerization by inhibiting
   2815..2949    +  polyA_signal   SV40 poly(A) signal: SV40 polyadenylation signal
   3022..3379    +  promoter       SV40 promoter: SV40 enhancer and early promoter
   3398..3552    +  CDS            lacZα (fragment): LacZα fragment of β-galactosidase; lacZ fragment
   3558..3609    -  misc_feature   bom (fragment): basis of mobility region from pBR322
   3628..4008    +  rep_origin     M13 ori (sequence partly withheld): M13 bacteriophage origin of replication; arrow indicates direction of (+) strand synthesis
   4270..4309    -  CDS            rop (fragment): Rop protein, which maintains plasmids at low copy number; rop
   4415..4519    +  promoter       AmpR promoter: bla
   4520..5380    +  CDS            AmpR: β-lactamase; bla; confers resistance to ampicillin, carbenicillin, and related antibiotics
   5551..6139    +  rep_origin     ori: high-copy-number ColE1/pMB1/pBR322/pUC origin of replication
   6322..6414    +  CDS            lacI (fragment): lac repressor; lacI; The lac repressor binds to the lac operator to inhibit transcription in E. coli. This inhibition can be relieved by adding lactose or isopropyl-β-D-thiogalactopyranoside (IPTG).
   6427..6448    +  protein_bind   CAP binding site: CAP binding activates transcription in the presence of cAMP. E. coli catabolite activator protein
   6463..6493    +  promoter       lac promoter: promoter for the E. coli lac operon
   6501..6517    +  protein_bind   lac operator: The lac repressor binds to the lac operator to inhibit transcription in E. coli. This inhibition can be relieved by adding lactose or isopropyl-β-D-thiogalactopyranoside (IPTG). lac repressor encoded by lacI
>Addgene plasmid #72573 | pRK5-myc-PICK1-rescue | depositor full sequence | sequence record 148171 | pRK5-myc-PICK1-rescue sequence 6557 bps
TTCGAGCTCGCCCGACATTGATTATTGACTAGTTATTAATAGTAATCAATTACGGGGTCATTAGTTCATA
GCCCATATATGGAGTTCCGCGTTACATAACTTACGGTAAATGGCCCGCCTGGCTGACCGCCCAACGACCC
CCGCCCATTGACGTCAATAATGACGTATGTTCCCATAGTAACGCCAATAGGGACTTTCCATTGACGTCAA
TGGGTGGAGTATTTACGGTAAACTGCCCACTTGGCAGTACATCAAGTGTATCATATGCCAAGTACGCCCC
CTATTGACGTCAATGACGGTAAATGGCCCGCCTGGCATTATGCCCAGTACATGACCTTATGGGACTTTCC
TACTTGGCAGTACATCTACGTATTAGTCATCGCTATTACCATGGTGATGCGGTTTTGGCAGTACATCAAT
GGGCGTGGATAGCGGTTTGACTCACGGGGATTTCCAAGTCTCCACCCCATTGACGTCAATGGGAGTTTGT
TTTGGCACCAAAATCAACGGGACTTTCCAAAATGTCGTAACAACTCCGCCCCATTGACGCAAATGGGCGG
TAGGCGTGTACGGTGGGAGGTCTATATAACCAGAGCTCGTTTAGTGAACCGTCAGATCGCCTGGAGACGC
CATCCACGCTGTTTTGACCTCCATAGAAGACACCGGGACCGATCCAGCCTCCGCGGCCGGGAACGGTGCA
TTGGAACGCGGATTCCCCGTGCCAAGAGTGACGTAAGTACCGCCTATAGAGTCTATAGGCCCACCCCCTT
GGCTTCGTTAGAACGCGGCTACAATTAATACATAACCTTATGTATCATACACATACGATTTAGGTGACAC
TATAGAATAACATCCACTTTGCCTTTCTCTCCACAGGTGTCCACTCCCAGGTCCAACTGCACCTCGGTTC
TATCGATTGAATTCCCGAACCGACAGTCGGTCTCTTCACCAAGGCCATTCGCGCCACCATGGAGCAAAAG
CTCATTTCTGAGGAAGATCTCAATGGTGGTGGTGGTGGGTCGACCTTTGCAGACTTAGACTATGACATCG
AGGAGGATAAATTAGGAATCCCCACTGTGCCCGGGAAGGTCACCCTGCAGAAGGATGCTCAGAACCTGAT
TGGCATCAGCATCGGAGGAGGGGCCCAGTACTGTCCTTGTCTCTACATTGTCCAGGTATTTGATAACACG
CCTGCAGCCTTGGACGGCACTGTGGCAGCTGGTGATGAGATCACTGGGGTCAATGGCCGATCAATCAAAG
GAAAAACCAAGGTAGAGGTGGCGAAGATGATTCAGGAGGTGAAGGGGGAGGTGACCATCCATTACAACAA
GCTGCAGGCGGACCCTAAGCAGGGCATGTCCCTGGACATTGTGTTGAAGAAAGTCAAGCACCGGCTGGTA
GAAAACATGAGTTCAGGCACAGCTGATGCCCTGGGTCTAAGCCGTGCCATCCTGTGTAATGATGGGTTGG
TAAAGCGGCTGGAGGAGCTGGAGCGCACTGCCGAGCTGTACAAAGGAATGACGGAGCACACCAAGAATCT
CCTACGGGCCTTTTATGAGCTGTCACAGACTCACCGGGCTTTTGGGGACGTGTTCTCTGTGATTGGGGTG
CGGGAGCCGCAGCCAGCAGCAAGTGAAGCATTTGTGAAGTTTGCTGACGCACACCGCAGCATTGAGAAGT
TCGGCATTCGGCTACTGAAAACCATCAAACCGATGCTGACGGATCTGAACACGTACCTCAATAAGGCCAT
CCCTGATACACGCCTCACGATAAAAAAATATCTGGATGTGAAGTTTGAGTACTTGTCATACTGTCTGAAG
GTGAAGGAGATGGACGACGAGGAGTACAGCTGCATTGCCCTAGGAGAGCCGCTATACCGAGTGAGCACAG
GCAACTATGAGTACCGCCTTATCCTGCGCTGCCGCCAGGAGGCTCGAGCCCGCTTCTCCCAGATGCGCAA
GGATGTGCTGGAGAAGATGGAGCTGCTGGACCAGAAGCACGTCCAGGACATCGTGTTCCAGCTGCAGCGC
TTCGTGTCTACCATGTCCAAGTACTATAATGACTGCTATGCGGTGCTGCGGGACGCCGACGTCTTCCCCA
TCGAGGTGGACCTGGCACACACCACTCTAGCCTACGGCCCTAACCAGGGCGGCTTTACCGATGGCGAAGA
TGAGGAGGAGGAGGAGGAGGACGGGGCAGCTAGGGAAGTGTCCAAGGACGCACGTGGGGCCACTGGGCCT
ACAGACAAGGGCGGAAGCTGGTGTGACTCCTGAGTGCCCCCCTCAAGTGGACCTGGGGGCAGGGTAGTGG
GAGGACCGCAGTGGGAGTGGGGCCGGGCCACTGTAGGACAGCGAAGGCATATAGTGGCGCATAAAAGCCT
GCTGGCTCGGGGCGCCTGCCTCCCTGCTCCTCTGTCCTTGAACAGTGAACCCAGCCTGCAGCCTGGGACC
TGGACTCTAGCCCCCATCCTTCCTTCCCACCTCCCAGCTAGAGGGAGAGCTGGGCCTTGGACAGAAAGAG
AAGGGGCTGGAGCAGGCAGAGCACAGGACCTGTCCCTGTCCCTGTGAGCACCTCGGTGGTGCCACGCCTG
CAGGGAATGGGAGCTGGGTGGACATCCGAGGCTGTGACCAGTGTACCAGGGCGGCCCCCTGAGTCCATGT
GCACACCTCGGCAGCCTATATTTATTTGTTTCTGGCTTAGCCTCAAGGGCTGGAAGCTGGGCCTGTATTG
AATAAACAGAAACCCAGACAGAAAAAAAAAAAAAAAGGGCGGCCGCTAAGTAAGTAAGGATCCCCAGCTT
GGCCGCCATGGCCCAACTTGTTTATTGCAGCTTATAATGGTTACAAATAAAGCAATAGCATCACAAATTT
CACAAATAAAGCATTTTTTTCACTGCATTCTAGTTGTGGTTTGTCCAAACTCATCAATGTATCTTATCAT
GTCTGGATCGATCGGGAATTAATTCGGCGCAGCACCATGGCCTGAAATAACCTCTGAAAGAGGAACTTGG
TTAGGTACCTTCTGAGGCGGAAAGAACCAGCTGTGGAATGTGTGTCAGTTAGGGTGTGGAAAGTCCCCAG
GCTCCCCAGCAGGCAGAAGTATGCAAAGCATGCATCTCAATTAGTCAGCAACCAGGTGTGGAAAGTCCCC
AGGCTCCCCAGCAGGCAGAAGTATGCAAAGCATGCATCTCAATTAGTCAGCAACCATAGTCCCGCCCCTA
ACTCCGCCCATCCCGCCCCTAACTCCGCCCAGTTCCGCCCATTCTCCGCCCCATGGCTGACTAATTTTTT
TTATTTATGCAGAGGCCGAGGCCGCCTCGGCCTCTGAGCTATTCCAGAAGTAGTGAGGAGGCTTTTTTGG
AGGCCTAGGCTTTTGCAAAAAGCTGTTAACAGCTTGGCACTGGCCGTCGTTTTACAACGTCGTGACTGGG
AAAACCCTGGCGTTACCCAACTTAATCGCCTTGCAGCACATCCCCCCTTCGCCAGCTGGCGTAATAGCGA
AGAGGCCCGCACCGATCGCCCTTCCCAACAGTTGCGTAGCCTGAATGGCGAATGGCGCCTGATGCGGTAT
TTTCTCCTTACGCATCTGTGCGGTATTTCACACCGCATA
[142 nt withheld, positions 3610-3751]
C
[141 nt withheld, positions 3753-3893]
CCTTTGACGTTGGAGTCCACGTTCTTT
[37 nt withheld, positions 3921-3957]
ACCCTATCTCGGGCTATTCTTTTGATTTATAAGGGATTTTGCCGATTTCGGCCTATTGGTTAAAAAATGA
GCTGATTTAACAAAAATTTAACGCGAATTTTAACAAAATATTAACGTTTACAATTTTATGGTGCACTCTC
AGTACAATCTGCTCTGATGCCGCATAGTTAAGCCAACTCCGCTATCGCTACGTGACTGGGTCATGGCTGC
GCCCCGACACCCGCCAACACCCGCTGACGCGCCCTGACGGGCTTGTCTGCTCCCGGCATCCGCTTACAGA
CAAGCTGTGACCGTCTCCGGGAGCTGCATGTGTCAGAGGTTTTCACCGTCATCACCGAAACGCGCGAGGC
AGTATTCTTGAAGACGAAAGGGCCTCGTGATACGCCTATTTTTATAGGTTAATGTCATGATAATAATGGT
TTCTTAGACGTCAGGTTTCACTTTTCGGGGAAATGTGCGCGGAACCCCTATTTGTTTATTTTTCTAAATA
CATTCAAATATGTATCCGCTCATGAGACAATAACCCTGATAAATGCTTCAATAATATTGAAAAAGGAAGA
GTATGAGTATTCAACATTTCCGTGTCGCCCTTATTCCCTTTTTTGCGGCATTTTGCCTTCCTGTTTTTGC
TCACCCAGAAACGCTGGTGAAAGTAAAAGATGCTGAAGATCAGTTGGGTGCACGAGTGGGTTACATCGAA
CTGGATCTCAACAGCGGTAAGATCCTTGAGAGTTTTCGCCCCGAAGAACGTTTTCCAATGATGAGCACTT
TTAAAGTTCTGCTATGTGGCGCGGTATTATCCCGTGATGACGCCGGGCAAGAGCAACTCGGTCGCCGCAT
ACACTATTCTCAGAATGACTTGGTTGAGTACTCACCAGTCACAGAAAAGCATCTTACGGATGGCATGACA
GTAAGAGAATTATGCAGTGCTGCCATAACCATGAGTGATAACACTGCGGCCAACTTACTTCTGACAACGA
TCGGAGGACCGAAGGAGCTAACCGCTTTTTTGCACAACATGGGGGATCATGTAACTCGCCTTGATCGTTG
GGAACCGGAGCTGAATGAAGCCATACCAAACGACGAGCGTGACACCACGATGCCAGCAGCAATGGCAACA
ACGTTGCGCAAACTATTAACTGGCGAACTACTTACTCTAGCTTCCCGGCAACAATTAATAGACTGGATGG
AGGCGGATAAAGTTGCAGGACCACTTCTGCGCTCGGCCCTTCCGGCTGGCTGGTTTATTGCTGATAAATC
TGGAGCCGGTGAGCGTGGGTCTCGCGGTATCATTGCAGCACTGGGGCCAGATGGTAAGCCCTCCCGTATC
GTAGTTATCTACACGACGGGGAGTCAGGCAACTATGGATGAACGAAATAGACAGATCGCTGAGATAGGTG
CCTCACTGATTAAGCATTGGTAACTGTCAGACCAAGTTTACTCATATATACTTTAGATTGATTTAAAACT
TCATTTTTAATTTAAAAGGATCTAGGTGAAGATCCTTTTTGATAATCTCATGACCAAAATCCCTTAACGT
GAGTTTTCGTTCCACTGAGCGTCAGACCCCGTAGAAAAGATCAAAGGATCTTCTTGAGATCCTTTTTTTC
TGCGCGTAATCTGCTGCTTGCAAACAAAAAAACCACCGCTACCAGCGGTGGTTTGTTTGCCGGATCAAGA
GCTACCAACTCTTTTTCCGAAGGTAACTGGCTTCAGCAGAGCGCAGATACCAAATACTGTCCTTCTAGTG
TAGCCGTAGTTAGGCCACCACTTCAAGAACTCTGTAGCACCGCCTACATACCTCGCTCTGCTAATCCTGT
TACCAGTGGCTGCTGCCAGTGGCGATAAGTCGTGTCTTACCGGGTTGGACTCAAGACGATAGTTACCGGA
TAAGGCGCAGCGGTCGGGCTGAACGGGGGGTTCGTGCACACAGCCCAGCTTGGAGCGAACGACCTACACC
GAACTGAGATACCTACAGCGTGAGCATTGAGAAAGCGCCACGCTTCCCGAAGGGAGAAAGGCGGACAGGT
ATCCGGTAAGCGGCAGGGTCGGAACAGGAGAGCGCACGAGGGAGCTTCCAGGGGGAAACGCCTGGTATCT
TTATAGTCCTGTCGGGTTTCGCCACCTCTGACTTGAGCGTCGATTTTTGTGATGCTCGTCAGGGGGGCGG
AGCCTATGGAAAAACGCCAGCAACGCGGCCTTTTTACGGTTCCTGGCCTTTTGCTGGCCTTTTGCTCACA
TGTTCTTTCCTGCGTTATCCCCTGATTCTGTGGATAACCGTATTACCGCCTTTGAGTGAGCTGATACCGC
TCGCCGCAGCCGAACGACCGAGCGCAGCGAGTCAGTGAGCGAGGAAGCGGAAGAGCGCCCAATACGCAAA
CCGCCTCTCCCCGCGCGTTGGCCGATTCATTAATCCAGCTGGCACGACAGGTTTCCCGACTGGAAAGCGG
GCAGTGAGCGCAACGCAATTAATGTGAGTTACCTCACTCATTAGGCACCCCAGGCTTTACACTTTATGCT
TCCGGCTCGTATGTTGTGTGGAATTGTGAGCGGATAACAATTTCACACAGGAAACAGCTATGACCATGAT
TACGAATTAA
