>Addgene plasmid #72573 | pRK5-myc-PICK1-rescue | addgene partial sequence | sequence record 148169 | SP6 5'-ATTTAGGTGACACTATAG-3'
TTTCTCTCCACAGGTGTCCACTCCCAGGTCCAACTGCACCTCGGTTCTATCGATTGAATTCCCGAACCGA
CAGTCGGTCTCTTCACCAAGGCCATTCGCGCCACCATGGAGCAAAAGCTCATTTCTGAGGAAGATCTCAA
TGGTGGTGGTGGTGGGTCGACCTTTGCAGACTTAGACTATGACATCGAGGAGGATAAATTAGGAATCCCC
ACTGTGCCCGGGAAGGTCACCCTGCAGAAGGATGCTCAGAACCTGATTGGCATCAGCATCGGAGGAGGGG
CCCAGTACTGTCCTTGTCTCTACATTGTCCAGGTATTTGATAACACGCCTGCAGCCTTGGACGGCACTGT
GGCAGCTGGTGATGAGATCACTGGGGTCAATGGCCGATCAATCAAAGGAAAAACCAAGGTAGAGGTGGCG
AAGATGATTCAGGAGGTGAAGGGGGAGGTGACCATCCATTACAACAAGCTGCAGGCGGACCCTAAGCAGG
GCATGTCCCTGGACATTGTGTTGAAGAAAGTCAAGCACCGGCTGGTAGAAAACATGAGTTCAGGCACAGC
TGATGCCCTGGGTCTAAGCCGTGCCATCCTGTGTAATGATGGGTTGGTAAAGCGGCTGGAGGAGCTGGAG
CGCACTGCCGAGCTGTACAAAGGAATGACGGAGCACACCAAGAATCTCCTACGGGCCTTTTATGAGCTGT
CACAGACTCACCGGGCTTTTGGGGACGTGTTCTCTGTGATTGGGGTGCGGGAGCCGCAGCCAGCAGCAAG
TGAAGCATTTGTGAAGTTTGCTGACGCACACCGCAGCATTGAGAAGTTCGGCATTCGGCTACTGAAAACC
ATCAAACCGATGCTGACGGATCTGAACACGTACCTCAATAAGGCCATCCCTGATACACGCCTCACGATAA
AAAAA
