>Addgene plasmid #72573 | pRK5-myc-PICK1-rescue | addgene partial sequence | sequence record 148170 | SV40pA-R 5'-GAAATTTGTGATGCTATTGC-3'
TAAGCTGCAATAAACAAGTTGGGCCATGGCGGCCAAGCTGGGGATCCTTACTTACTTAGCGGCCGCCCTT
TTTTTTTTTTTTTCTGTCTGGGTTTCTGTTTATTCAATACAGGCCCAGCTTCCAGCCCTTGAGGCTAAGC
CAGAAACAAATAAATATAGGCTGCCGAGGTGTGCACATGGACTCAGGGGGCCGCCCTGGTACACTGGTCA
CAGCCTCGGATGTCCACCCAGCTCCCATTCCCTGCAGGCGTGGCACCACCGAGGTGCTCACAGGGACAGG
GACAGGTCCTGTGCTCTGCCTGCTCCAGCCCCTTCTCTTTCTGTCCAAGGCCCAGCTCTCCCTCTAGCTG
GGAGGTGGGAAGGAAGGATGGGGGCTAGAGTCCAGGTCCCAGGCTGCAGGCTGGGTTCACTGTTCAAGGA
CAGAGGAGCAGGGAGGCAGGCGCCCCGAGCCAGCAGGCTTTTATGCGCCACTATATGCCTTCGCTGTCCT
ACAGTGGCCCGGCCCCACTCCCACTGCGGTCCTCCCACTACCCTGCCCCCAGGTCCACTTGAGGGGGGCA
CTCAGGAGTCACACCAGCTTCCGCCCTTGTCTGTAGGCCCAGTGGCCCCACGTGCGTCCTTGGACACTTC
CCTAGCTGCCCCGTCCTCCTCCTCCTCCTCCTCATCTTCGCCATCGGTAAAGCCGCCCTGGTTAGGGCCG
TAGGCTAGAGTGGTGTGTGCCAGGTCCACCTCGATGGGGAAGACGTCGGCGTCCCGCAGCACCGCATAGC
AGTCATTATAGTACTTGGACATGGTAGACACGAAGCGCTGCAGCTGGAACACGATGTCCTGGACGTGCTT
CTGGTCCAGCAGCTCCATCTTCTCCAGCACATCCTTGCGCATCTGGGAGAAGCGGGCTCGAGCCTCCTGG
CGGCAGCGCAGGATAAGGCGGTACTCATAGTTGCCTGTGCTCACTCGGTATAGCGGCTCTCCTAGGGCAA
TGCAGCTGTACTCCTCGTCGTCCATCTCCTTCACCTTCAGACAGTATGACAAGTACTCAAACTTCACATC
CAGATATTTT
